Addgene plasmid #140031: XLone-BSD SPI1 P2A mCherry
Purpose: Tunable and temporal expression control of SPI1 and mCherry
Depositing lab: Xiaoping Bao. Depositing organization: Purdue University.
Backbone
  Vector backbone: Addgene #96930
  Backbone size w/o insert (bp): 5607
  Total vector size (bp): 7249
  Modifications to backbone: eGFP switched to SPI1-P2A-mCherry
  Vector type: Mammalian Expression, Synthetic Biology
  Selectable markers: Blasticidin
Growth in bacteria
  Bacterial resistance: Ampicillin, 100 μg/mL
  Growth temperature: 37°C
  Growth strain: NEB Stable
  Copy number: High Copy
Gene/Insert
  Gene/Insert name: SPI1 (alt names: PU.1; SFPI1)
  Species: H. sapiens (human)
  Insert size (bp): 810
  Entrez Gene: SPI1 (a.k.a. AGM10, OF, PU.1, SFPI1, SPI-1, SPI-A)
  Promoter: TRE3G
  Tag / fusion protein: mCherry (C terminal on insert)
  Cloning method: Restriction Enzyme; 5′ cloning site KpnI (not destroyed); 3′ cloning site NheI or SpeI (not destroyed)
  Sequencing primers: 5′ M13 FWD; 3′ M13 RVS
Terms and licenses: Academic/Nonprofit Terms; Industry Terms: Not Available to Industry
How to cite: XLone-BSD SPI1 P2A mCherry was a gift from Xiaoping Bao (Addgene plasmid # 140031 ; http://n2t.net/addgene:140031 ; RRID:Addgene_140031)
