[The description below was written by a language model from this plasmid's Addgene catalogue record and pLannotate feature annotations shown in this document.]
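Description:
XLone-BSD SPI1 P2A mCherry is a 7.2 kb all-in-one doxycycline-inducible mammalian expression plasmid, built on the XLone-BSD backbone by replacing its original eGFP with a SPI1-P2A-mCherry cassette. It is maintained in E. coli through a high-copy ColE1/pUC-type origin and an ampicillin resistance gene (β-lactamase with its own promoter). The annotated lac promoter/operator, lacZα, lacI, rop and bom fragments are remnants of the cloning vector rather than functional parts of the design.

The payload consists of two divergently oriented mammalian units. In the forward direction, a TRE3GS promoter, a third-generation Tet-responsive promoter modified to remove binding sites for endogenous mammalian transcription factors, drives the 810 bp human SPI1 (PU.1) coding sequence. SPI1 encodes a PU-box-binding transcriptional activator implicated in macrophage and B-cell differentiation or activation. According to the construct name, it is linked by a P2A self-cleaving peptide to mammalian codon-optimized mCherry, so the transcription factor and red reporter should be produced as separate proteins from one transcript. The P2A itself is not annotated in the feature table, which instead flags a short FLAG-like fragment just upstream of mCherry. An SV40 polyadenylation signal lies downstream of the cassette.

On the opposite strand, an EF-1α core promoter drives a reverse tetracycline transactivator (annotated as an rtTA3 fragment with VP16-derived activation repeats) followed by blasticidin S deaminase and a second SV40 poly(A) signal. One constitutive unit therefore supplies both the Tet-On activator and blasticidin selection. The stated purpose is tunable, temporally controlled expression of SPI1, with mCherry fluorescence reporting induction. The feature table does not annotate any transposon or other integration elements.
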