Features (pLannotate 1.2.2; 21 found; start..end, strand, type, name):
      9..376     +  promoter       TRE3GS promoter: 3rd-generation Tet-responsive promoter that can be activated by binding of Tet-On® 3G, modified to eliminate binding sites for endogenous mammalian transcription factors
    389..1198    +  CDS            SPI1 (sequence partly withheld): SPI1_HUMAN - Experimental evidence at protein level: Swiss-Prot protein existence level 1. Binds to the PU-box, a purine-rich DNA sequence (5'-GAGGAA- 3') that can act as a lymphoid-specific enhancer. This protein is a transcriptional activator that may be specifically involved in the differentiation or activation of macrophages or B-cells. Also binds RNA and may modulate pre-mRNA splicing (By similarity). From Homo sapiens (Human).
   1277..1297    +  CDS            FLAG (fragment): FLAG® epitope tag, followed by an enterokinase cleavage site
   1297..2004    +  CDS            mCherry: monomeric derivative of DsRed fluorescent protein (Shaner et al., 2004) mammalian codon-optimized
   2211..2345    -  polyA_signal   SV40 poly(A) signal: SV40 polyadenylation signal
   2662..2819    +  CDS            lacZα (fragment): LacZα fragment of β-galactosidase; lacZ fragment
   2825..2924    -  misc_feature   bom (fragment): basis of mobility region from pBR322
   3026..3061    -  CDS            rop (fragment): Rop protein, which maintains plasmids at low copy number; rop
   3156..3260    +  promoter       AmpR promoter: bla
   3261..4121    +  CDS            AmpR: β-lactamase; bla; confers resistance to ampicillin, carbenicillin, and related antibiotics
   4292..4880    +  rep_origin     ori: high-copy-number ColE1/pMB1/pBR322/pUC origin of replication
   5063..5155    +  CDS            lacI (fragment): lac repressor; lacI; The lac repressor binds to the lac operator to inhibit transcription in E. coli. This inhibition can be relieved by adding lactose or isopropyl-β-D-thiogalactopyranoside (IPTG).
   5168..5189    +  protein_bind   CAP binding site: CAP binding activates transcription in the presence of cAMP. E. coli catabolite activator protein
   5204..5234    +  promoter       lac promoter: promoter for the E. coli lac operon
   5242..5258    +  protein_bind   lac operator: The lac repressor binds to the lac operator to inhibit transcription in E. coli. This inhibition can be relieved by adding lactose or isopropyl-β-D-thiogalactopyranoside (IPTG). lac repressor encoded by lacI
   5546..5627    -  polyA_signal   SV40 poly(A) signal: SV40 polyadenylation signal
   5650..5733    -  CDS            large T antigen (fragment): large T antigen from SV40 (simian virus 40)
   5744..6142    -  CDS            BSD: blasticidin S deaminase; Aspergillus terreus BSD; confers resistance to blasticidin
   6215..6325    -  CDS            VP48: 3 tandem repeats of the minimal activation domain of herpes simplex virus VP16 (Cheng et al., 2013)
   6255..6952    -  CDS            rtTA3 (fragment): reverse tetracycline transactivator 3 activates expression from Tet-responsive promoters in the presence of doxycycline
   7005..7216    -  promoter       EF-1α core promoter: core promoter for human elongation factor EF-1α
>Addgene plasmid #140031 | XLone-BSD SPI1 P2A mCherry | addgene full sequence | sequence record 275874 | Addgene NGS Result
ATCACCTCGAGTTTACTCCCTATCAGTGATAGAGAACGTATGAAGAGTTTACTCCCTATCAGTGATAGAG
AACGTATGCAGACTTTACTCCCTATCAGTGATAGAGAACGTATAAGGAGTTTACTCCCTATCAGTGATAG
AGAACGTATGACCAGTTTACTCCCTATCAGTGATAGAGAACGTATCTACAGTTTACTCCCTATCAGTGAT
AGAGAACGTATATCCAGTTTACTCCCTATCAGTGATAGAGAACGTATAAGCTTTGCTTATGTAAACCAGG
GCGCCTATAAAAGAGTGCTGATTTTTTGAGTAAACTTCAATTCCACAACACTTTTGTCTTATACCAACTT
TCCGTACCACTTCCTACCCTCGTAAAGGTACCGCCACCATGTTACAGGCGTGCAAAATGGAAGGGTTTCC
CCTCGTCCCCCCTCCATCAGAAGACCTGGTGCCCTATGACACGGATCTATACCAACGCCAAACGCACGAG
TATTACCCCTATCTCAGCAGTGATGGGGAGAGCCATAGCGACCATTACTGGGACTTCCACCCCCACCACG
TGCACAGCGAGTTCGAGAGCTTCGCCGAGAACAACTTCACGGAGCTCCAGAGCGTGCAGCCCCCGCAGCT
GCAGCAGCTCTACCGCCACATGGAGCTGGAGCAGATGCACGTCCTCGATACCCCCATGGTGCCACCCCAT
CCCAGTCTTGGCCACCAGGTCTCCTACCTGCCCCGGATGTGCCTCCAGTACCCATCCCTGTCCCCAGCCC
AGCCCAGCTCAGATGAGGAGGAGGGCGAGCGGCAGAGCCCCCCACTGGAGGTGTCTGACGGCGAGGCGGA
TGGCCTGGAGCCCGGGCCTGGGCTCCTGCCTGGGGAGACA
[318 nt withheld, positions 881-1198]
GCTAGCGGCAGCGGCGCCACTAACTTCTCCCTGTTGAAACAAGCAGGGGATGTCGAAGAGAATCCCGGGC
CAATGGACTACAAGGACGACGATGACAAGGTGAGCAAGGGCGAGGAGGATAACATGGCCATCATCAAGGA
GTTCATGCGCTTCAAGGTGCACATGGAGGGCTCCGTGAACGGCCACGAGTTCGAGATCGAGGGCGAGGGC
GAGGGCCGCCCCTACGAGGGCACCCAGACCGCCAAGCTGAAGGTGACCAAGGGTGGCCCCCTGCCCTTCG
CCTGGGACATCCTGTCCCCTCAGTTCATGTACGGCTCCAAGGCCTACGTGAAGCACCCCGCCGACATCCC
CGACTACTTGAAGCTGTCCTTCCCCGAGGGCTTCAAGTGGGAGCGCGTGATGAACTTCGAGGACGGCGGC
GTGGTGACCGTGACCCAGGACTCCTCCCTGCAGGACGGCGAGTTCATCTACAAGGTGAAGCTGCGCGGCA
CCAACTTCCCCTCCGACGGCCCCGTAATGCAGAAGAAGACCATGGGCTGGGAGGCCTCCTCCGAGCGGAT
GTACCCCGAGGACGGCGCCCTGAAGGGCGAGATCAAGCAGAGGCTGAAGCTGAAGGACGGCGGCCACTAC
GACGCTGAGGTCAAGACCACCTACAAGGCCAAGAAGCCCGTGCAGCTGCCCGGCGCCTACAACGTCAACA
TCAAGTTGGACATCACCTCCCACAACGAGGACTACACCATCGTGGAACAGTACGAACGCGCCGAGGGCCG
CCACTCCACCGGCGGCATGGACGAGCTGTACAAGTAAGAATTCCGATCATATTCAATAACCCACTAGTAG
ACCACCTCCCCTGCGAGCTAAGCTGGACAGCCAATGACGGGTAAGAGAGTGACATTTTTCACTAACCTAA
GACAGGAGGGCCGTCAGAGCTACTGCCTAATCCAAAGACGGGTAAAAGTGATAAAAATGTATCACTCCAA
CCTAAGACAGGCGCAGCTTCCGAGGGATTTGAGATCCAGACATGATAAGATACATTGATGAGTTTGGACA
AACCAAAACTAGAATGCAGTGAAAAAAATGCCTTATTTGTGAAATTTGTGATGCTATTGCCTTATTTGTA
ACCATTATAAGCTGCAATAAACAAGTTTGATATCTATAACAAGAAAATATATATATAATAAGTTATCACG
TAAGTAGAACATGAAATAACAATATAATTATCGTATGAGTTAAATCTTAAAAGTCACGTAAAAGATAATC
ATGCGTCATTTTGACTCACGCGGTCGTTATAGTTCAAAATCAGTGACACTTACCGCATTGACAAGCACGC
CTCACGGGAGCTCCAAGCGGCGACTGAGATGTCCTAAATGCACAGCGACGGATTCGCGCTATTTAGAAAG
AGAGAGCAATATTTCAAGAATGCATGCGTCAATTTTACGCAGACTATCTTTCTAGGGTTAAGAATTCACT
GGCCGTCGTTTTACAACGTCGTGACTGGGAAAACCCTGGCGTTACCCAACTTAATCGCCTTGCAGCACAT
CCCCCTTTCGCCAGCTGGCGTAATAGCGAAGAGGCCCGCACCGATCGCCCTTCCCAACAGTTGCGCAGCC
TGAATGGCGAATGGCGCCTGATGCGGTATTTTCTCCTTACGCATCTGTGCGGTATTTCACACCGCATATG
GTGCACTCTCAGTACAATCTGCTCTGATGCCGCATAGTTAAGCCAGCCCCGACACCCGCCAACACCCGCT
GACGCGCCCTGACGGGCTTGTCTGCTCCCGGCATCCGCTTACAGACAAGCTGTGACCGTCTCCGGGAGCT
GCATGTGTCAGAGGTTTTCACCGTCATCACCGAAACGCGCGAGACGAAAGGGCCTCGTGATACGCCTATT
TTTATAGGTTAATGTCATGATAATAATGGTTTCTTAGACGTCAGGTGGCACTTTTCGGGGAAATGTGCGC
GGAACCCCTATTTGTTTATTTTTCTAAATACATTCAAATATGTATCCGCTCATGAGACAATAACCCTGAT
AAATGCTTCAATAATATTGAAAAAGGAAGAGTATGAGTATTCAACATTTCCGTGTCGCCCTTATTCCCTT
TTTTGCGGCATTTTGCCTTCCTGTTTTTGCTCACCCAGAAACGCTGGTGAAAGTAAAAGATGCTGAAGAT
CAGTTGGGTGCACGAGTGGGTTACATCGAACTGGATCTCAACAGCGGTAAGATCCTTGAGAGTTTTCGCC
CCGAAGAACGTTTTCCAATGATGAGCACTTTTAAAGTTCTGCTATGTGGCGCGGTATTATCCCGTATTGA
CGCCGGGCAAGAGCAACTCGGTCGCCGCATACACTATTCTCAGAATGACTTGGTTGAGTACTCACCAGTC
ACAGAAAAGCATCTTACGGATGGCATGACAGTAAGAGAATTATGCAGTGCTGCCATAACCATGAGTGATA
ACACTGCGGCCAACTTACTTCTGACAACGATCGGAGGACCGAAGGAGCTAACCGCTTTTTTGCACAACAT
GGGGGATCATGTAACTCGCCTTGATCGTTGGGAACCGGAGCTGAATGAAGCCATACCAAACGACGAGCGT
GACACCACGATGCCTGTAGCAATGGCAACAACGTTGCGCAAACTATTAACTGGCGAACTACTTACTCTAG
CTTCCCGGCAACAATTAATAGACTGGATGGAGGCGGATAAAGTTGCAGGACCACTTCTGCGCTCGGCCCT
TCCGGCTGGCTGGTTTATTGCTGATAAATCTGGAGCCGGTGAGCGTGGGTCTCGCGGTATCATTGCAGCA
CTGGGGCCAGATGGTAAGCCCTCCCGTATCGTAGTTATCTACACGACGGGGAGTCAGGCAACTATGGATG
AACGAAATAGACAGATCGCTGAGATAGGTGCCTCACTGATTAAGCATTGGTAACTGTCAGACCAAGTTTA
CTCATATATACTTTAGATTGATTTAAAACTTCATTTTTAATTTAAAAGGATCTAGGTGAAGATCCTTTTT
GATAATCTCATGACCAAAATCCCTTAACGTGAGTTTTCGTTCCACTGAGCGTCAGACCCCGTAGAAAAGA
TCAAAGGATCTTCTTGAGATCCTTTTTTTCTGCGCGTAATCTGCTGCTTGCAAACAAAAAAACCACCGCT
ACCAGCGGTGGTTTGTTTGCCGGATCAAGAGCTACCAACTCTTTTTCCGAAGGTAACTGGCTTCAGCAGA
GCGCAGATACCAAATACTGTTCTTCTAGTGTAGCCGTAGTTAGGCCACCACTTCAAGAACTCTGTAGCAC
CGCCTACATACCTCGCTCTGCTAATCCTGTTACCAGTGGCTGCTGCCAGTGGCGATAAGTCGTGTCTTAC
CGGGTTGGACTCAAGACGATAGTTACCGGATAAGGCGCAGCGGTCGGGCTGAACGGGGGGTTCGTGCACA
CAGCCCAGCTTGGAGCGAACGACCTACACCGAACTGAGATACCTACAGCGTGAGCTATGAGAAAGCGCCA
CGCTTCCCGAAGGGAGAAAGGCGGACAGGTATCCGGTAAGCGGCAGGGTCGGAACAGGAGAGCGCACGAG
GGAGCTTCCAGGGGGAAACGCCTGGTATCTTTATAGTCCTGTCGGGTTTCGCCACCTCTGACTTGAGCGT
CGATTTTTGTGATGCTCGTCAGGGGGGCGGAGCCTATGGAAAAACGCCAGCAACGCGGCCTTTTTACGGT
TCCTGGCCTTTTGCTGGCCTTTTGCTCACATGTTCTTTCCTGCGTTATCCCCTGATTCTGTGGATAACCG
TATTACCGCCTTTGAGTGAGCTGATACCGCTCGCCGCAGCCGAACGACCGAGCGCAGCGAGTCAGTGAGC
GAGGAAGCGGAAGAGCGCCCAATACGCAAACCGCCTCTCCCCGCGCGTTGGCCGATTCATTAATGCAGCT
GGCACGACAGGTTTCCCGACTGGAAAGCGGGCAGTGAGCGCAACGCAATTAATGTGAGTTAGCTCACTCA
TTAGGCACCCCAGGCTTTACACTTTATGCTTCCGGCTCGTATGTTGTGTGGAATTGTGAGCGGATAACAA
TTTCACACAGGAAACAGCTATGACCATGATTACGCCAAGGTCGACTTAACCCTAGAAAGATAATCATATT
GTGACGTACGTTAAAGATAATCATGCGTAAAATTGACGCATGTGTTTTATCGGTCTGTATATCGAGGTTT
ATTTATTAATTTGAATAGATATTAAGTTTTATTATATTTACACTTACATACTAATAATAAATTCAACAAA
CAATTTATTTATGTTTATTTATTTATTAAAAAAAAACAAAAACTCAAAATTTCTTCTATAAAGTAACAAA
ACTTTTAGCAGTGAAAAAAATGCTTTATTTGTGAAATTTGTGATGCTATTGCTTTATTTGTAACCATTAT
AAGCTGCAATAAACAAGTTAACAACAACAATTGCATTCATTTTATGTTTCAGGTTCAGGGGGAGGTGTGG
GAGGTTTTTTAAAGCAAGTAAAACCTCTACAAATGTGGTATGGCTGATTATGATCCTCTGGAGATTTAGC
CCTCCCACACATAACCAGAGGGCAGCAATTCACGAATCCCAACTGCCGTCGGCTGTCCATCACTGTCCTT
CACTATGGCTTTGATCCCAGGATGCAGATCGAGAAGCACCTGTCGGCACCGTCCGCAGGGGCTCAAGATG
CCCCTGTTCTCATTTCCGATCGCGACGATACAAGTCAGGTTGCCAGCTGCCGCAGCAGCAGCAGTGCCCA
GCACCACGAGTTCTGCACAAGGTCCCCCAGTAAAATGATATACATTGACACCAGTGAAGATGCGGCCGTC
GCTAGAGAGAGCTGCGCTGGCGACGCTGTAGTCTTCAGAGATGGGGATGCTGTTGATTGTAGCCGTTGCT
CTTTCAATGAGGGTGGATTCTTCTTGAGACAAAGGCTTGGCCATGGGGCCGGGGTTCTCCTCCACGTCGC
CGGCCTGCTTCAGCAGGCTGAAGTTGGTGGCGCCGCTGCCCCCGGGGAGCATGTCAAGGTCAAAATCGTC
AAGAGCGTCAGCAGGCAGCATATCAAGGTCAAAGTCGTCAAGGGCATCGGCTGGGAGCATGTCTAAGTCA
AAATCGTCAAGGGCGTCGGTCGGCCCGCCGCTTTCGCACTTTAGCTGTTTCTCCAGGCCACATATGATTA
GTTCCAGGCCGAAAAGGAAGGCAGGTTCGGCTCCCTGCCGGTCGAACAGCTCAATTGCTTGTTTCAGAAG
TGGGGGCATAGAATCGGTGGTAGGTGTCTCTCTTTCCTCTTTTGCTACTTGATGCTCCTGTTCCTCCAAT
ACGCAGCCCAGTGTAAAGTGGCCCACGGCGGACAGAGCGTACAGTGCGTTCTCCAGGGAGAAGCCTTGCT
GACACAGGAACGCGAGCTGATTTTCCAGGGTTTCGTACTGTTTCTCTGTTGGGCGGGTGCCGAGATGCAC
TTTAGCCCCGTCGCGATGTGAGAGGAGAGCACAGCGGTATGACTTGGCGTTGTTCCGCAGAAAGTCTTGC
CATGACTCGCCTTCCAGGGGGCAGGAGTGGGTATGATGCCTGTCCAGCATCTCGATTGGCAGGGCATCGA
GCAGGGCCCGCTTGTTCTTCACGTGCCAGTACAGGGTAGGCTGCTCAACTCCCAGCTTTTGAGCGAGTTT
CCTTGTCGTCAGGCCTTCGATACCGACTCCATTGAGTAATTCCAGAGCAGAGTTTATGACTTTGCTCTTG
TCCAGTCTAGACATCTTATCGTCATCGTCTTTGTAATCCATGGTGGCGGATCCCGCGTCACGACACCTGT
GTTCTGGCGGCAAACCCGTTGCGAAAAAGAACGTTCACGGCGACTACTGCACTTATATACGGTTCTCCCC
CACCCTCGGGAAAAAGGCGGAGCCAGTACACGACATCACTTTCCCAGTTTACCCCGCGCCACCTTCTCTA
GGCACCGGTTCAATTGCCGACCCCTCCCCCCAACTTCTCGGGGACTGTGGGCGATGTGCGCTCTGCCCAC
TGACGGGCACCGGAGCCACTCGAGTGGAATT
